>Addgene plasmid #174179 | pFX-mito-eqFP650 | addgene full sequence | sequence record 354821 | Addgene NGS Result
TAGTTATTAATAGTAATCAATTACGGGGTCATTAGTTCATAGCCCATATATGGAGTTCCGCGTTACATAA
CTTACGGTAAATGGCCCGCCTGGCTGACCGCCCAACGACCCCCGCCCATTGACGTCAATAATGACGTATG
TTCCCATAGTAACGCCAATAGGGACTTTCCATTGACGTCAATGGGTGGAGTATTTACGGTAAACTGCCCA
CTTGGCAGTACATCAAGTGTATCATATGCCAAGTACGCCCCCTATTGACGTCAATGACGGTAAATGGCCC
GCCTGGCATTATGCCCAGTACATGACCTTATGGGACTTTCCTACTTGGCAGTACATCTACGTATTAGTCA
TCGCTATTACCATGGTGATGCGGTTTTGGCAGTACATCAATGGGCGTGGATAGCGGTTTGACTCACGGGG
ATTTCCAAGTCTCCACCCCATTGACGTCAATGGGAGTTTGTTTTGGCACCAAAATCAACGGGACTTTCCA
AAATGTCGTAACAACTCCGCCCCATTGACGCAAATGGGCGGTAGGCGTGTACGGTGGGAGGTCTATATAA
GCAGAGCTGGTTTAGTGAACCGTCAGATCCGCTAGCGCTACCGGTTCTAGAGCCATGCTCGAGATGTCCG
TCCTGACGCCGCTGCTGCTGCGGGGCTTGACAGGCTCGGCCCGGCGGCTCCCAGTGCCGCGCGCCAAGAT
CCATTCGTTGGGGGATCCACCGGTCGCCACCTGCGGCCGCGGAGGATCCGGAGGAGAATTCATGGGAGAG
GATAGCGAGCTGATCTCCGAGAACATGCACATGAAACTGTACATGGAGGGCACCGTGAACGGCCACCACT
TCAAGTGCACATCCGAGGGCGAAGGCAAGCCCTACGAGGGCACCCAGACCGCTAAGATCAAGGTGGTCGA
GGGCGGCCCTCTCCCCTTCGCCTTCGACATCCTGGCTACCAGCTTCATGTACGGCAGCAAAACCTTTATC
AACCACACCCAGGGCATCCCCGACTTCTTTAAGCAGTCCTTCCCTGAGGGCTTCACATGGGAGAGGATCA
CCACATACGAAGACGGGGGCGTGCTGACCGCTACCCAGGACACCAGCCTCCAGAACGGCTGCCTCATCTA
CAACGTCAAGATCAACGGGGTGAACTTCCCATCCAACGGCCCTGTGATGCAGAAGAAAACACTCGGCTGG
GAGGCCAGCACCGAGATGCTGTACCCCGCTGACAGCGGCCTGAGAGGCCATAGTCAGATGGCCCTGAAGC
TCGTGGGCGGGGGCTACCTGCACTGCTCCCTCAAGACCACATACAGATCCAAGAAACCCGCTAAGAACCT
CAAGATGCCCGGCTTCTACTTCGTGGACAGGAAACTGGAAAGAATCAAGGAGGCCGACAAAGAGACCTAC
GTCGAGCAGCACGAGATGGCTGTGGCCAGGTACTGCGACCTGCCTAGCAAACTGGGGCACAGCAGATCTC
TGACTGACTGAGATGCGCGGATGTCGAACGGCAGTTCGGCCGAATAGGCCGACAGCCGGCCGTCGGCCGA
CGACACGGCCAGGGCCGGCGGGGATCCACCGGATCTAGATAACTGATCATAATCAGCCATACCACATTTG
TAGAGGTTTTACTTGCTTTAAAAAACCTCCCACACCTCCCCCTGAACCTGAAACATAAAATGAATGCAAT
TGTTGTTGTTAACTTGTTTATTGCAGCTTATAATGGTTACAAATAAAGCAATAGCATCACAAATTTCACA
AATAAAGCATTTTTTTCACTGCATTCTAGTTGTGGTTTGTCCAAACTCATCAATGTATCTTAAGGCGTAA
ATTGTAAGCGTTAATATTTTGTTAAAATTCGCGTTAAATTTTTGTTAAATCAGCTCATTTTTTAACCAAT
AGGCCGAAATCGGCAAAATCCCTTATAAATCAAAAGAATAGACCGAGATAGGGT
[37 nt withheld, positions 1945-1981]
AAAGAACGTGGACTCCAACGTCAAAGG
[49 nt withheld, positions 2009-2057]
T
[91 nt withheld, positions 2059-2149]
G
[124 nt withheld, positions 2151-2274]
CAGGTGGCACTTTTCGGGGAAATGTGCGCGGAACCCCTATTTGTTTATTTTTCTAAATACATTCAAATAT
GTATCCGCTCATGAGACAATAACCCTGATAAATGCTTCAATAATATTGAAAAAGGAAGAGTCCTGAGGCG
GAAAGAACCAGCTGTGGAATGTGTGTCAGTTAGGGTGTGGAAAGTCCCCAGGCTCCCCAGCAGGCAGAAG
TATGCAAAGCATGCATCTCAATTAGTCAGCAACCAGGTGTGGAAAGTCCCCAGGCTCCCCAGCAGGCAGA
AGTATGCAAAGCATGCATCTCAATTAGTCAGCAACCATAGTCCCGCCCCTAACTCCGCCCATCCCGCCCC
TAACTCCGCCCAGTTCCGCCCATTCTCCGCCCCATGGCTGACTAATTTTTTTTATTTATGCAGAGGCCGA
GGCCGCCTCGGCCTCTGAGCTATTCCAGAAGTAGTGAGGAGGCTTTTTTGGAGGCCTAGGCTTTTGCAAA
GATCGATCAAGAGACAGGATGAGGATCGTTTCGCATGATTGAACAAGATGGATTGCACGCAGGTTCTCCG
GCCGCTTGGGTGGAGAGGCTATTCGGCTATGACTGGGCACAACAGACAATCGGCTGCTCTGATGCCGCCG
TGTTCCGGCTGTCAGCGCAGGGGCGCCCGGTTCTTTTTGTCAAGACCGACCTGTCCGGTGCCCTGAATGA
ACTGCAAGACGAGGCAGCGCGGCTATCGTGGCTGGCCACGACGGGCGTTCCTTGCGCAGCTGTGCTCGAC
GTTGTCACTGAAGCGGGAAGGGACTGGCTGCTATTGGGCGAAGTGCCGGGGCAGGATCTCCTGTCATCTC
ACCTTGCTCCTGCCGAGAAAGTATCCATCATGGCTGATGCAATGCGGCGGCTGCATACGCTTGATCCGGC
TACCTGCCCATTCGACCACCAAGCGAAACATCGCATCGAGCGAGCACGTACTCGGATGGAAGCCGGTCTT
GTCGATCAGGATGATCTGGACGAAGAGCATCAGGGGCTCGCGCCAGCCGAACTGTTCGCCAGGCTCAAGG
CGAGCATGCCCGACGGCGAGGATCTCGTCGTGACCCATGGCGATGCCTGCTTGCCGAATATCATGGTGGA
AAATGGCCGCTTTTCTGGATTCATCGACTGTGGCCGGCTGGGTGTGGCGGACCGCTATCAGGACATAGCG
TTGGCTACCCGTGATATTGCTGAAGAGCTTGGCGGCGAATGGGCTGACCGCTTCCTCGTGCTTTACGGTA
TCGCCGCTCCCGATTCGCAGCGCATCGCCTTCTATCGCCTTCTTGACGAGTTCTTCTGAGCGGGACTCTG
GGGTTCGAAATGACCGACCAAGCGACGCCCAACCTGCCATCACGAGATTTCGATTCCACCGCCGCCTTCT
ATGAAAGGTTGGGCTTCGGAATCGTTTTCCGGGACGCCGGCTGGATGATCCTCCAGCGCGGGGATCTCAT
GCTGGAGTTCTTCGCCCACCCTAGGGGGAGGCTAACTGAAACACGGAAGGAGACAATACCGGAAGGAACC
CGCGCTATGACGGCAATAAAAAGACAGAATAAAACGCACGGTGTTGGGTCGTTTGTTCATAAACGCGGGG
TTCGGTCCCAGGGCTGGCACTCTGTCGATACCCCACCGAGACCCCATTGGGGCCAATACGCCCGCGTTTC
TTCCTTTTCCCCACCCCACCCCCCAAGTTCGGGTGAAGGCCCAGGGCTCGCAGCCAACGTCGGGGCGGCA
GGCCCTGCCATAGCCTCAGGTTACTCATATATACTTTAGATTGATTTAAAACTTCATTTTTAATTTAAAA
GGATCTAGGTGAAGATCCTTTTTGATAATCTCATGACCAAAATCCCTTAACGTGAGTTTTCGTTCCACTG
AGCGTCAGACCCCGTAGAAAAGATCAAAGGATCTTCTTGAGATCCTTTTTTTCTGCGCGTAATCTGCTGC
TTGCAAACAAAAAAACCACCGCTACCAGCGGTGGTTTGTTTGCCGGATCAAGAGCTACCAACTCTTTTTC
CGAAGGTAACTGGCTTCAGCAGAGCGCAGATACCAAATACTGTTCTTCTAGTGTAGCCGTAGTTAGGCCA
CCACTTCAAGAACTCTGTAGCACCGCCTACATACCTCGCTCTGCTAATCCTGTTACCAGTGGCTGCTGCC
AGTGGCGATAAGTCGTGTCTTACCGGGTTGGACTCAAGACGATAGTTACCGGATAAGGCGCAGCGGTCGG
GCTGAACGGGGGGTTCGTGCACACAGCCCAGCTTGGAGCGAACGACCTACACCGAACTGAGATACCTACA
GCGTGAGCTATGAGAAAGCGCCACGCTTCCCGAAGGGAGAAAGGCGGACAGGTATCCGGTAAGCGGCAGG
GTCGGAACAGGAGAGCGCACGAGGGAGCTTCCAGGGGGAAACGCCTGGTATCTTTATAGTCCTGTCGGGT
TTCGCCACCTCTGACTTGAGCGTCGATTTTTGTGATGCTCGTCAGGGGGGCGGAGCCTATGGAAAAACGC
CAGCAACGCGGCCTTTTTACGGTTCCTGGCCTTTTGCTGGCCTTTTGCTCACATGTTCTTTCCTGCGTTA
TCCCCTGATTCTGTGGATAACCGTATTACCGCCATGCAT
Features (pLannotate 1.2.2; 14 found; start..end, strand, type, name):
     61..364     +  enhancer       CMV enhancer: human cytomegalovirus immediate early enhancer
    365..568     +  promoter       CMV promoter: human cytomegalovirus (CMV) immediate early promoter
    624..698     +  CDS            COX8 presequence: mitochondrial presequence of human cytochrome c oxidase subunit VIII (Rizutto et al., 1989)
    762..1463    +  CDS            eqFP650: eqFP650 is a basic (constitutively fluorescent) red fluorescent protein published in 2010, derived from Entacmaea quadricolor. It has moderate acid sensitivity.
   1584..1668    +  CDS            large T antigen (fragment): large T antigen from SV40 (simian virus 40)
   1691..1812    +  polyA_signal   SV40 poly(A) signal: SV40 polyadenylation signal
   1846..2274    -  rep_origin     f1 ori (sequence partly withheld): f1 bacteriophage origin of replication; arrow indicates direction of (+) strand synthesis
   2301..2405    +  promoter       AmpR promoter: bla
   2407..2764    +  promoter       SV40 promoter: SV40 enhancer and early promoter
   2799..3593    +  CDS            NeoR/KanR: aminoglycoside phosphotransferase from Tn5; aph(3')-II (or nptII); confers resistance to neomycin, kanamycin, and G418 (Geneticin®)
   3614..3766    +  CDS            ble (fragment): BLE_KLEPN - Experimental evidence at protein level: Swiss-Prot protein existence level 1. Binding protein with a strong affinity to the bleomycin family of antibiotics. Binds to CL990; an antimitotic-antibiotic compound. From Klebsiella pneumoniae.
   3825..3872    +  polyA_signal   HSV TK poly(A) signal: herpes simplex virus thymidine kinase polyadenylation signal (Cole and Stacy, 1985)
   3963..3979    -  polyA_signal   bGH poly(A) signal (fragment): bovine growth hormone polyadenylation signal
   4201..4789    +  rep_origin     ori: high-copy-number ColE1/pMB1/pBR322/pUC origin of replication
