[The description below was written by a language model from this plasmid's Addgene catalogue record and pLannotate feature annotations shown in this document.]
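Description:
pFX-mito-eqFP650 is a mammalian expression plasmid built on the pFX backbone that directs the far-red fluorescent protein eqFP650 to mitochondria. The catalogue lists it at about 4.8 kb, with an insert of roughly 800 bp, while the sequenced record is slightly longer at about 4.9 kb. It is maintained in E. coli at high copy through a ColE1/pUC-type origin. An f1 phage origin is also present, which could support single-stranded DNA production. A single NeoR/KanR gene (Tn5 aminoglycoside phosphotransferase) serves both hosts. A bacterial bla-type promoter placed just upstream of it gives kanamycin resistance in bacteria. The adjacent SV40 enhancer/early promoter, together with an HSV TK polyadenylation signal, gives G418 resistance for selecting stably transfected mammalian cells. The short ble, bGH poly(A) and SV40 large T antigen annotations are fragments and look like backbone remnants rather than functional elements.

The expression cassette is driven by the human CMV immediate-early enhancer and promoter and terminated by an SV40 poly(A) signal. Its open reading frame begins with the mitochondrial presequence of human cytochrome c oxidase subunit VIII (COX8). This is followed, after a short linker region, by eqFP650, a constitutively fluorescent red protein derived from Entacmaea quadricolor. The N-terminal presequence is a standard import signal that routes the fusion into the mitochondrial matrix. The insert was cloned between XhoI and BglII sites, both of which are retained.

The stated use is expression of mitochondria-targeted eqFP650 in mammalian cells. The associated study examined how the folding behaviour of different fluorescent proteins affects the mitochondrial localization of such fusions.
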