Addgene plasmid #174179: pFX-mito-eqFP650
Purpose: Express eqFP650 with mitochondria-targeting sequence in mammalian cells
Depositing lab: Yusuke Ohba. Depositing organization: Hokkaido University. Publication: Folding Latency of Fluorescent Proteins Affects the Mitochondrial Localization of Fusion Proteins. Kashiwagi S, Fujioka Y, Satoh AO, Yoshida A, Fujioka M, Nepal P, Tsuzuki A, Aoki O, Paudel S, Sasajima H, Ohba Y. Cell Struct Funct. 2019 Dec 26;44(2):183-194. doi: 10.1247/csf.19028. Epub 2019 Nov 15. PubMed 31735740.
Backbone
  Vector backbone: pFX
  Backbone size w/o insert (bp): 4000
  Total vector size (bp): 4820
  Vector type: Mammalian Expression
  Selectable markers: Neomycin (select with G418)
Growth in bacteria
  Bacterial resistance: Kanamycin, 50 μg/mL
  Growth temperature: 37°C
  Growth strain: DH5alpha
  Copy number: High Copy
Gene/Insert
  Gene/Insert name: eqFP650 with mitochondria-targeting sequence
  Insert size (bp): 800
  Promoter: CMV
  Tag / fusion protein: the mitochondria-targeting sequence of the cytochrome c oxidase subunit VIII (N terminal on insert)
  Cloning method: Restriction Enzyme; 5′ cloning site XhoI (not destroyed); 3′ cloning site BglII (not destroyed)
  Sequencing primers: 5′ none; 3′ none
Terms and licenses: Academic/Nonprofit Terms; Industry Terms: Not Available to Industry
How to cite: pFX-mito-eqFP650 was a gift from Yusuke Ohba (Addgene plasmid # 174179 ; http://n2t.net/addgene:174179 ; RRID:Addgene_174179)
